Addgene plasmid #186869: pTRE3G-crab-eating macaque cGAS-HA
Purpose: Doxycycline-dependent expression of crab-eating macaque cGAS gene in mammalian cells by retroviral transduction
Depositing lab: Jonathan Kagan. Depositing organization: Boston Children's Hospital. Publication: Species-specific self-DNA detection mechanisms by mammalian cyclic GMP-AMP synthases. Mosallanejad K, Kennedy SN, Bahleda KM, Slavik KM, Zhou W, Govande AA, Hancks DC, Kranzusch PJ, Kagan JC. Sci Immunol. 2023 Jan 20;8(79):eabp9765. doi: 10.1126/sciimmunol.abp9765. Epub 2023 Jan 20. PubMed 36662885.
Backbone
  Vector backbone: pRetroX-TRE3G Vector
  Backbone manufacturer: Takara Bio
  Backbone size w/o insert (bp): 6600
  Vector type: Retroviral
  Selectable markers: Puromycin
Growth in bacteria
  Bacterial resistance: Ampicillin, 100 μg/mL
  Growth temperature: 37°C
  Growth strain: NEB Stable
  Copy number: High Copy
Gene/Insert
  Gene/Insert name: Crab-eating macaque cGAS with C-terminal HA tag (alt name: cGAS)
  Species: Macaca fascicularis
  Insert size (bp): 1602
  Entrez Gene: CGAS (a.k.a. MB21D1)
  Promoter: TRE3G
  Tag / fusion protein: HA (C terminal on insert)
  Cloning method: Ligation Independent Cloning
  Sequencing primers: 5′ pCEP_Fw (agagctcgtttagtgaaccg); 3′ MSCV_Rv (cagcggggctgctaaagcgcatgc)
Terms and licenses: Academic/Nonprofit Terms; Industry Terms: Not Available to Industry
Depositor comments: Contains Kozak sequence (gccacc) before start codon. Please visit https://www.biorxiv.org/content/10.1101/2022.03.09.483681v2 for bioRxiv preprint.
How to cite: pTRE3G-crab-eating macaque cGAS-HA was a gift from Jonathan Kagan (Addgene plasmid # 186869 ; http://n2t.net/addgene:186869 ; RRID:Addgene_186869)
