[The description below was written by a language model from this plasmid's Addgene catalogue record and pLannotate feature annotations shown in this document.]
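Description:
pTRE3G-crab-eating macaque cGAS-HA is a self-inactivating gammaretroviral transfer vector built on the pRetroX-TRE3G backbone, designed for doxycycline-dependent expression of cGAS from Macaca fascicularis in mammalian cells after retroviral transduction. The sequenced plasmid is about 8.2 kb. It is propagated in E. coli through a high-copy ColE1/pUC-type origin and an ampicillin resistance gene.

The viral portion begins with a CMV enhancer/promoter fused to a truncated 5' LTR, an arrangement that drives transcription of the genomic RNA in packaging cells. This is followed by a packaging signal and a truncated, start-codon-less gag fragment that supports encapsidation. The 3' LTR carries a U3 deletion, so the integrated provirus lacks LTR promoter activity and expression depends on the internal promoters. The first internal promoter is TRE3GV, a third-generation Tet-responsive promoter that is activated by the Tet-On 3G transactivator in the presence of doxycycline. The transactivator is not annotated on this plasmid, so it would have to be supplied separately. TRE3GV drives the roughly 1.6 kb cGAS open reading frame, which is preceded by a Kozak sequence and carries a C-terminal HA epitope for detection. The automated annotation labels this coding sequence as human CGAS and the tag as a 3xHA fragment. These labels reflect homology matching: the record identifies the insert as the macaque orthologue, and the short annotated tag span is consistent with a single HA tag. Downstream, a mouse PGK promoter drives puromycin N-acetyltransferase for selection of transduced cells.

The associated study concerns species-specific mechanisms of self-DNA detection by mammalian cGAS enzymes. That context suggests the construct serves for inducible, comparative expression of cGAS orthologues.
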