Features (pLannotate 1.2.2; 19 found; start..end, strand, type, name):
    329..532     +  promoter       CMV promoter: human cytomegalovirus (CMV) immediate early promoter
    533..708     +  LTR            5' LTR (truncated): truncated long terminal repeat from Moloney murine sarcoma virus
    830..1104    +  misc_feature   MESV Ψ (fragment): packaging signal of murine embryonic stem cell virus
   1171..1587    +  CDS            gag (truncated): truncated Moloney murine leukemia virus (MMLV) gag gene lacking the start codon
   1627..1976    +  promoter       TRE3GV promoter: 3rd-generation Tet-responsive promoter that can be activated by binding of Tet-On® 3G, optimized for retroviral and lentiviral vectors
   1989..3554    +  CDS            CGAS: CGAS_HUMAN - Also known as C6orf150 From Homo sapiens (Human).
   3555..3582    +  CDS            3xHA (fragment): three tandem HA epitope tags
   3615..4102    +  promoter       PGK promoter: mouse phosphoglycerate kinase 1 promoter
   4123..4722    +  CDS            PuroR: puromycin N-acetyltransferase; pac from Streptomyces alboniger; confers resistance to puromycin
   4789..4861    +  CDS            env (fragment): murine leukemia virus gPr80 envelope polyprotein precursor; env; proteolytically cleaved into gp70SU and p15TM subunits
   4903..5328    +  LTR            3' LTR (ΔU3): self-inactivating 3' long terminal repeat (LTR) from Moloney murine leukemia virus
   5397..5437    +  CDS            rop (fragment): Rop protein, which maintains plasmids at low copy number; rop
   5539..5577    +  misc_feature   bom (fragment): basis of mobility region from pBR322
   5594..5923    +  promoter       SV40 promoter: SV40 enhancer and early promoter
   5929..6030    +  misc_feature   bom (fragment): basis of mobility region from pBR322
   6216..6804    -  rep_origin     ori: high-copy-number ColE1/pMB1/pBR322/pUC origin of replication
   6975..7835    -  CDS            AmpR: β-lactamase; bla; confers resistance to ampicillin, carbenicillin, and related antibiotics
   7836..7940    -  promoter       AmpR promoter: bla
   8126..328     +  enhancer       CMV enhancer (across the origin): human cytomegalovirus immediate early enhancer
>Addgene plasmid #186869 | pTRE3G-crab-eating macaque cGAS-HA | addgene full sequence | sequence record 366077 | Addgene NGS Result
TCATAGCCCATATATGGAGTTCCGCGTTACATAACTTACGGTAAATGGCCCGCCTGGCTGACCGCCCAAC
GACCCCCGCCCATTGACGTCAATAATGACGTATGTTCCCATAGTAACGCCAATAGGGACTTTCCATTGAC
GTCAATGGGTGGAGTATTTACGGTAAACTGCCCACTTGGCAGTACATCAAGTGTATCATATGCCAAGTAC
GCCCCCTATTGACGTCAATGACGGTAAATGGCCCGCCTGGCATTATGCCCAGTACATGACCTTATGGGAC
TTTCCTACTTGGCAGTACATCTACGTATTAGTCATCGCTATTACCATGGTGATGCGGTTTTGGCAGTACA
TCAATGGGCGTGGATAGCGGTTTGACTCACGGGGATTTCCAAGTCTCCACCCCATTGACGTCAATGGGAG
TTTGTTTTGGCACCAAAATCAACGGGACTTTCCAAAATGTCGTAACAACTCCGCCCCATTGACGCAAATG
GGCGGTAGGCGTGTACGGTGGGAGGTCTATATAAGCAGAGCTCAATAAAAGAGCCCACAACCCCTCACTC
GGCGCGCCAGTCTTCCGATAGACTGCGTCGCCCGGGTACCCGTATTCCCAATAAAGCCTCTTGCTGTTTG
CATCCGAATCGTGGTCTCGCTGTTCCTTGGGAGGGTCTCCTCTGAGTGATTGACTACCCACGACGGGGGT
CTTTCATTTGGGGGCTCGTCCGGGATTTGGAGACCCCTGCCCAGGGACCACCGACCCACCACCGGGAGGT
AAGCTGGCCAGCAACTTATCTGTGTCTGTCCGATTGTCTAGTGTCTATGTTTGATGTTATGCGCCTGCGT
CTGTACTAGTTAGCTAACTAGCTCTGTATCTGGCGGACCCGTGGTGGAACTGACGAGTTCTGAACACCCG
GCCGCAACCCTGGGAGACGTCCCAGGGACTTTGGGGGCCGTTTTTGTGGCCCGACCTGAGGAAGGGAGTC
GATGTGGAATCCGACCCCGTCAGGATATGTGGTTCTGGTAGGAGACGAGAACCTAAAACAGTTCCCGCCT
CCGTCTGAATTTTTGCTTTCGGTTTGGAACCGAAGCCGCGCGTCTTGTCTGCTGCAGCGCTGCAGCATCG
TTCTGTGTTGTCTCTGTCTGACTGTGTTTCTGTATTTGTCTGAAAATTAGGGCCAGACTGTTACCACTCC
CTTAAGTTTGACCTTAGGTCACTGGAAAGATGTCGAGCGGATCGCTCACAACCAGTCGGTAGATGTCAAG
AAGAGACGTTGGGTTACCTTCTGCTCTGCAGAATGGCCAACCTTTAACGTCGGATGGCCGCGAGACGGCA
CCTTTAACCGAGACCTCATCACCCAGGTTAAGATCAAGGTCTTTTCACCTGGCCCGCATGGACACCCAGA
CCAGGTCCCCTACATCGTGACCTGGGAAGCCTTGGCTTTTGACCCCCCTCCCTGGGTCAAGCCCTTTGTA
CACCCTAAGCCTCCGCCTCCTCTTCCTCCATCCGCCCCGTCTCTCCCCCTTGAACCTCCTCGTTCGACCC
CGCCTCGATCCTCCCTTTATCCAGCCCTCACTCCTTCTCTAGGCGCCGGAATTGAAGATCTCGATGAGGC
CCTTTCGTCTTCACTCGAGTTTACTCCCTATCAGTGATAGAGAACGTATGAAGAGTTTACTCCCTATCAG
TGATAGAGAACGTATGCAGACTTTACTCCCTATCAGTGATAGAGAACGTATAAGGAGTTTACTCCCTATC
AGTGATAGAGAACGTATGACCAGTTTACTCCCTATCAGTGATAGAGAACGTATCTACAGTTTACTCCCTA
TCAGTGATAGAGAACGTATATCCAGTTTACTCCCTATCAGTGATAGAGAACGTATGTCGAGGTAGGCGTG
TACGGTGGGCGCCTATAAAAGCAGAGCTCGTTTAGTGAACCGTCAGATCGCCTGGAGCAATTCCACAACA
CTTTTGTCTTATACTTGGATCCGCCACCATGCAGCCTCGGCAAGGAAAGGCCACGCGGAGAGCTTCCGAG
GCCGGAGCCACTGTCCCCGAGGCTTCCGCGCGGAGTGCCAGGGGGGCCCGGACGGACCGCAACGAGTCTC
CGGCTGCCCCCGAAGCCGCCCTGCCCGAGGCGGGAAAGTTCGGCCCCGCCAGGAAGTCGGGTTCAGGGCA
GAAGAAGAGCCCCCCGGACACCCAGGAGCGGTCGCCAGTCCGCGCAACTGGGGCCCGCGCTAAAAAGGCC
CCTCAGCGCGCCCAGGACGCGCGGCCCTCTGACTCCACCAGCGCCGCTGGGGCGGAGGTGCTGGAGCCTC
CTGCGGCTCGGGAACCGGCTCTTTCCAGGGCTGGTTCTCGCCGCCAGAGGGGCGCGCGCTGCTCTTCGAA
GCCAAGACCCCCGCCCGGGCCCCGGGATGTGCCCAACCCCGGCCTGCCGGTCTCGGTCCCCATTCTGGTA
CATAGGGATGCGGCGCCTGGGGCCAGGAAGCTCCGGGCGGTTTTGGAGAAGTTAAGGCTCAGCCACCAGG
ACATCTCCAAGGCGGCGAAGGTGGTGAATGGGGTAGTGGGCCACCTGCTGCGCAGATTGAAGTGCGAGCC
CGAGTTCGGAGGCGTCGAGCAGCTGCACACCGGGAGCTACTACGAGCACGTGAAGATTTCTGCACCTAAT
GAATTTGATGTCATGTTTAAACTGCAAGTCCCCAGAATCCAGCTAGAAGAATATTCTGACACTGGTGCAT
ATTACTTTGTGAAATTTAAAAGAAATCCAGAAGGAAATCCTCTGAGCCTGTTTTTAGAAGATGAAATATT
ATCAGCTTCTAAGATGCTGTCAAAGTTTAGGAAAATCATTAAGGAAGAAATTAACAACATTAAAGATGCA
GATGTCATCATGAAGAGGAAAAGACCAGGGAGCCCTGCTGTAACACTTCTTATTAATAAAGAAATATCTG
TGGATATAACCCTGGCTTTGGAATTAAAAACTAGCTGGCCTGCCAGCACCCAAGAAGGCCTGGCCATTAA
AAACTGGCTTTCAGCAAAAGTTAGGCAGCAACTAAGACTAAAGCCGTTTTACCTTGTACCCAAGCATGCA
AAGGAAGGAAATGGTTTCCAAGAGGAAACATGGCGGCTATCCTTCTCTCACATCGAAAAGGAAATTTTGA
GCAATCATGGAAAATCTAAAACGTGCTGTGAAAACAAAGAAATGAAATGTTGCAGGAAAGATTGTTTAAA
ACTAATGAAATACCTTTTAGAACAGCTGAAAGAAAAGTTTAAAGACAAAAAACATCTGGATAAATTCTCT
TCTTATCATGTGAAAACTGCCTTCTTTCACCTATGTACCGAGAACCCTCAAGACAGTCAGTGGGACCCCA
AAGACCTGGGCCTCTGCTTTGATAACTGCGTGACATACTTTCTTGAGTGCCTCAGGACAGAACAACTTAA
GAATTATTTTATTCCTGGATTCAATCTATTCTCTAGCAACTTAATTGACAAAACAAGTAAAGAATTTCTG
TCAAAGCAAATTGAATATGAAAGAAACAATGAGTTTCCAGTTTTTGGTGAATTTTACCCATACGATGTTC
CAGATTACGCTTGAGCGGCCGCGCCGGCGGGCCCGAATTCTACCGGGTAGGGGAGGCGCTTTTCCCAAGG
CAGTCTGGAGCATGCGCTTTAGCAGCCCCGCTGGGCACTTGGCGCTACACAAGTGGCCTCTGGCCTCGCA
CACATTCCACATCCACCGGTAGGCGCCAACCGGCTCCGTTCTTTGGTGGCCCCTTCGCGCCACCTTCTAC
TCCTCCCCTAGTCAGGAAGTTCCCCCCCGCCCCGCAGCTCGCGTCGTGCAGGACGTGACAAATGGAAGTA
GCACGTCTCACTAGTCTCGTGCAGATGGACAGCACCGCTGAGCAATGGAAGCGGGTAGGCCTTTGGGGCA
GCGGCCAATAGCAGCTTTGCTCCTTCGCTTTCTGGGCTCAGAGGCTGGGAAGGGGTGGGTCCGGGGGCGG
GCTCAGGGGCGGGGCGGGCGCCCGAAGGTCCTCCGGAGGCCCGGCATTCTGCACGCTTCAAAAGCGCACG
TCTGCCGCGCTGTTCTCCTCTTCCTCATCTCCGGGCCTTTCGACCTGCAGCCCAAGCTTACCATGACCGA
GTACAAGCCCACGGTGCGCCTCGCCACCCGCGACGACGTCCCCAGGGCCGTACGCACCCTCGCCGCCGCG
TTCGCCGACTACCCCGCCACGCGCCACACCGTCGATCCGGACCGCCACATCGAGCGGGTCACCGAGCTGC
AAGAACTCTTCCTCACGCGCGTCGGGCTCGACATCGGCAAGGTGTGGGTCGCGGACGACGGCGCCGCGGT
GGCGGTCTGGACCACGCCGGAGAGCGTCGAAGCGGGGGCGGTGTTCGCCGAGATCGGCCCGCGCATGGCC
GAGTTGAGCGGTTCCCGGCTGGCCGCGCAGCAACAGATGGAAGGCCTCCTGGCGCCGCACCGGCCCAAGG
AGCCCGCGTGGTTCCTGGCCACCGTCGGCGTCTCGCCCGACCACCAGGGCAAGGGTCTGGGCAGCGCCGT
CGTGCTCCCCGGAGTGGAGGCGGCCGAGCGCGCCGGGGTGCCCGCCTTCCTGGAGACCTCCGCGCCCCGC
AACCTCCCCTTCTACGAGCGGCTCGGCTTCACCGTCACCGCCGACGTCGAGGTGCCCGAAGGACCGCGCA
CCTGGTGCATGACCCGCAAGCCCGGTGCCTGACGCCCGCCCCACGACCCGCAGCGCCCGACCGAAAGGAG
CGCACGACCCCATGCATCGGCGTCTCGAGATATCAGTGGTCCAGGCTCTAGTTTTGACTCAACAATATCA
CCAGCTGAAGCCTATAGAGTACGAGCCATAGATAAAATAAAAGATTTTATTTAGTCTCCAGAAAAAGGGG
GGAATGAAAGACCCCACCTGTAGGTTTGGCAAGCTAGCTTAAGTAACGCCATTTTGCAAGGCATGGAAAA
ATACATAACTGAGAATAGAGAAGTTCAGATCAAGGTCAGGAACAGATGGAACAGGGTCGACCCTAGAGAA
CCATCAGATGTTTCCAGGGTGCCCCAAGGACCTGAAATGACCCTGTGCCTTATTTGAACTAACCAATCAG
TTCGCTTCTCGCTTCTGTTCGCGCGCTTCTGCTCCCCGAGCTCAATAAAAGAGCCCACAACCCCTCACTC
GGGGCGCCAGTCCTCCGATTGACTGAGTCGCCCGGGTACCCGTGTATCCAATAAACCCTCTTGCAGTTGC
ATCCGACTTGTGGTCTCGCTGTTCCTTGGGAGGGTCTCCTCTGAGTGATTGACTACCCGTCAGCGGGGGT
CTTTCATTTGGGGGCTCGTCCGGGATCGGGAGACCCCTGCCCAGGGACCACCGACCCACCACCGGGAGGT
AAGCTGGCTGCCTCGCGCGTTTCGGTGATGACGGTGAAAACCTCTGACACATGCAGCTCCCGGAGACGGT
CACAGCTTGTCTGTAAGCGGATGCCGGGAGCAGACAAGCCCGTCAGGGCGCGTCAGCGGGTGTTGGCGGG
TGTCGGGGCGCAGCCATGACCCAGTCACGTAGCGATAGCGGAGTGTAGATCCGGCTGTGGAATGTGTGTC
AGTTAGGGTGTGGAAAGTCCCCAGGCTCCCCAGCAGGCAGAAGTATGCAAAGCATGCATCTCAATTAGTC
AGCAACCAGGTGTGGAAAGTCCCCAGGCTCCCCAGCAGGCAGAAGTATGCAAAGCATGCATCTCAATTAG
TCAGCAACCATAGTCCCGCCCCTAACTCCGCCCATCCCGCCCCTAACTCCGCCCAGTTCCGCCCATTCTC
CGCCCCATGGCTGACTAATTTTTTTTATTTATGCAGAGGCCGAGGCCGCCTCGGCCTCTGAGCTATTCCA
GAAGTAGTGAGGAGGCTTTTTTGGAGGCCTAGGCTTTTGCAAAAAGCTTACTGGCTTAACTATGCGGCAT
CAGAGCAGATTGTACTGAGAGTGCACCATATGCGGTGTGAAATACCGCACAGATGCGTAAGGAGAAAATA
CCGCATCAGGCGCTCTTCCGCTTCCTCGCTCACTGACTCGCTGCGCTCGGTCGTTCGGCTGCGGCGAGCG
GTATCAGCTCACTCAAAGGCGGTAATACGGTTATCCACAGAATCAGGGGATAACGCAGGAAAGAACATGT
GAGCAAAAGGCCAGCAAAAGGCCAGGAACCGTAAAAAGGCCGCGTTGCTGGCGTTTTTCCATAGGCTCCG
CCCCCCTGACGAGCATCACAAAAATCGACGCTCAAGTCAGAGGTGGCGAAACCCGACAGGACTATAAAGA
TACCAGGCGTTTCCCCCTGGAAGCTCCCTCGTGCGCTCTCCTGTTCCGACCCTGCCGCTTACCGGATACC
TGTCCGCCTTTCTCCCTTCGGGAAGCGTGGCGCTTTCTCATAGCTCACGCTGTAGGTATCTCAGTTCGGT
GTAGGTCGTTCGCTCCAAGCTGGGCTGTGTGCACGAACCCCCCGTTCAGCCCGACCGCTGCGCCTTATCC
GGTAACTATCGTCTTGAGTCCAACCCGGTAAGACACGACTTATCGCCACTGGCAGCAGCCACTGGTAACA
GGATTAGCAGAGCGAGGTATGTAGGCGGTGCTACAGAGTTCTTGAAGTGGTGGCCTAACTACGGCTACAC
TAGAAGGACAGTATTTGGTATCTGCGCTCTGCTGAAGCCAGTTACCTTCGGAAAAAGAGTTGGTAGCTCT
TGATCCGGCAAACAAACCACCGCTGGTAGCGGTGGTTTTTTTGTTTGCAAGCAGCAGATTACGCGCAGAA
AAAAAGGATCTCAAGAAGATCCTTTGATCTTTTCTACGGGGTCTGACGCTCAGTGGAACGAAAACTCACG
TTAAGGGATTTTGGTCATGAGATTATCAAAAAGGATCTTCACCTAGATCCTTTTAAATTAAAAATGAAGT
TTTAAATCAATCTAAAGTATATATGAGTAAACTTGGTCTGACAGTTACCAATGCTTAATCAGTGAGGCAC
CTATCTCAGCGATCTGTCTATTTCGTTCATCCATAGTTGCCTGACTCCCCGTCGTGTAGATAACTACGAT
ACGGGAGGGCTTACCATCTGGCCCCAGTGCTGCAATGATACCGCGAGACCCACGCTCACCGGCTCCAGAT
TTATCAGCAATAAACCAGCCAGCCGGAAGGGCCGAGCGCAGAAGTGGTCCTGCAACTTTATCCGCCTCCA
TCCAGTCTATTAATTGTTGCCGGGAAGCTAGAGTAAGTAGTTCGCCAGTTAATAGTTTGCGCAACGTTGT
TGCCATTGCTGCAGGCATCGTGGTGTCACGCTCGTCGTTTGGTATGGCTTCATTCAGCTCCGGTTCCCAA
CGATCAAGGCGAGTTACATGATCCCCCATGTTGTGCAAAAAAGCGGTTAGCTCCTTCGGTCCTCCGATCG
TTGTCAGAAGTAAGTTGGCCGCAGTGTTATCACTCATGGTTATGGCAGCACTGCATAATTCTCTTACTGT
CATGCCATCCGTAAGATGCTTTTCTGTGACTGGTGAGTACTCAACCAAGTCATTCTGAGAATAGTGTATG
CGGCGACCGAGTTGCTCTTGCCCGGCGTCAACACGGGATAATACCGCGCCACATAGCAGAACTTTAAAAG
TGCTCATCATTGGAAAACGTTCTTCGGGGCGAAAACTCTCAAGGATCTTACCGCTGTTGAGATCCAGTTC
GATGTAACCCACTCGTGCACCCAACTGATCTTCAGCATCTTTTACTTTCACCAGCGTTTCTGGGTGAGCA
AAAACAGGAAGGCAAAATGCCGCAAAAAAGGGAATAAGGGCGACACGGAAATGTTGAATACTCATACTCT
TCCTTTTTCAATATTATTGAAGCATTTATCAGGGTTATTGTCTCATGAGCGGATACATATTTGAATGTAT
TTAGAAAAATAAACAAATAGGGGTTCCGCGCACATTTCCCCGAAAAGTGCCACCTGACGTCTAAGAAACC
ATTATTATCATGACATTAACCTATAAAAATAGGCGTATCACGAGGCCCTTTCGTCTTCAAGAATTAGCTT
GGCCATTGCATACGTTGTATCCATATCATAATATGTACATTTATATTGGCTCATGTCCAACATTACCGCC
ATGTTGACATTGATTATTGACTAGTTATTAATAGTAATCAATTACGGGGTCATTAGT
